>Addgene plasmid #12499 | FKB | depositor partial sequence | sequence record 7329 | Author sequence
ATGAAAGAAACCGCTGCTGCTAAATTCGAACGCCAGCACATGGACAGCCCAGATCTGGGTTCCGGTGTTA
CCGTAGTTACGCAGGAAAGTGGCGATGGGAACAATCGTCCAAAACCTGGCGAATTAGTCATTATCTTCTA
TACGTGGATGCATAAGGATGGCCCACCAATTTCTTCATCTGCCGATCAGGGCACTCCGTATCGCTTTTAT
CTGGGCCAAAACCAAGTTCCGGAGGGCCTGCAGGAAGCGGTCGCAAACTTATCCCAGGGCGAACGCGTAA
CAATTGTAATCGACAGCAGTAAAACGTATGGTGAAACGGGTTTACCGGGTGTGGTTCCGCCGGGCACTGT
ATTAATTTTCGATGTTTTATTAGTCCAGCTTGTTGGTTCTCTCGAGCACCACCACCACCACCACTGA
