>Addgene plasmid #12499 | FKB | addgene partial sequence | sequence record 18945 | 12499 with T7-term
AGCCGGATCTCAGTGGTGGTGGTGGTGGTGCTCGAGAGAACCAACAAGCTGGACTAATAAAACATCGAAA
ATTAATACAGTGCCCGGCGGAACCACACCCGGTAAACCCGTTTCACCATACGTTTTACTGCTGTCGATTA
CAATTGTTACGCGTTCGCCCTGGGATAAGTTTGCGACCGCTTCCTGCAGGCCCTCCGGAACTTGGTTTTG
GCCCAGATAAAAGCGATACGGAGTGCCCTGATCGGCAGATGAAGAAATTGGTGGGCCATCCTTATGCATC
CACGTATAGAAGATAATGACTAATTCGCCAGGTTTTGGACGATTGTTCCCATCGCCACTTTCCTGCGTAA
CTACGGTAACACCGGAACCCAGATCTGGGCTGTCCATGTGCTGGCGTTCGAATTTAGCAGCAGCGGTTTC
TTTCATATGTATATCTCCTTCTTAAAGTTAAACAAAATTATTTCTAGAGGGGAATTGTTATCCGCTCACA
ATTCCCCTATAGTGAGTCGTATTAATTTCGCGGGATCGAGATCGATCTCGATCCTCTACGCCGGACGCAT
CGTGGCCGGCATCACCGGCGCCACAGGTGCGGTTGCTGGCGCCTATATCGCCGACATCACCGATGGGGAA
GATCGGGCTCGCCACTTCGGGCTCATGAGCGCTTGTTTCGGCGTGGGTATGGTGGCAGGCCCCGTGGCCG
GGGGACTGTTGGGCGCCATCTCCTTGCATGCACCATTCCTTGCGGCGGCGGTGCTCAACGGCCTCAACCT
ACTACTGGGCTGCTTCCTAATGCAGGAGTCGCATAAGGGAGAGCGTCGAGATCCCGGACACCATCGAATG
GCGCAAAACCTTTCGCGGTATGGCATGATAGCGC
