[The description below was written by a language model from this plasmid's Addgene catalogue record.]
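Description:
FKB is a bacterial expression plasmid built on the pET29b(+) backbone (about 5.4 kb without insert), carrying a synthetic gene of roughly 417 bp that encodes a computationally redesigned version of FKBP12. It is maintained in E. coli under kanamycin selection and is recorded as high copy. A standard cloning strain is used for propagation. Protein production calls for a DE3 lysogen host, which supplies T7 RNA polymerase. The record contains no feature table, so the exact positions of the origin, resistance cassette and regulatory elements are not documented here.

The insert is not the wild-type FKBP12 coding sequence. Its amino-acid sequence was generated with RosettaDesign as part of a large-scale test of computational protein design, in which several globular proteins were completely redesigned and then examined for folding and stability. The specific substitutions are not listed in the record, which points to the associated publication for an alignment with the native protein. The gene was commercially synthesized with codon usage optimized for E. coli, then subcloned by restriction enzyme cloning into pET29b(+). There it sits under control of the T7 promoter and carries a C-terminal 6xHis tag. Transcription therefore depends on T7 RNA polymerase from the host, and the histidine tag allows the product to be purified by immobilized metal affinity chromatography.

The construct is suited to overexpressing and purifying the redesigned FKBP12 variant for biophysical characterization, such as comparing its folding behaviour and thermodynamic stability with those of the natural protein.
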