Addgene plasmid #12499: FKB
Depositing lab: David Baker. Depositing organization: University of Washington. Publication: A large scale test of computational protein design: folding and stability of nine completely redesigned globular proteins. Dantas G, Kuhlman B, Callender D, Wong M, Baker D. J Mol Biol. 2003 Sep 12. 332(2):449-60. 10.1016/S0022-2836(03)00888-X PubMed 12948494.
Backbone
  Vector backbone: pet29 b(+)
  Backbone size w/o insert (bp): 5371
  Vector type: Bacterial Expression
Growth in bacteria
  Bacterial resistance: Kanamycin, 50 μg/mL
  Growth temperature: 37°C
  Growth strain: DH5alpha
  Growth instructions: Plasmids are provided in DH5 alpha, but for protein expression, BL21(DE3)pLysS is recommended.
  Copy number: High Copy
Gene/Insert
  Gene/Insert name: FKB (alt name: FKBP12)
  Insert size (bp): 417
  Mutation: RosettaDesign was used to design sequences. Alignment to wild-type can be seen in the article.
  Tag / fusion protein: 6xHis (C terminal on insert)
  Cloning method: Restriction Enzyme
  Sequencing primers: 5′ T7
Terms and licenses: Academic/Nonprofit Terms; Industry Terms: Not Available to Industry
Depositor comments: A synthetic gene which placed the sequence under the control of the T7 promoter, a C-terminal 6X His tag, and codon usage optimized for Escherichia coli was obtained from BlueHeron Biotechnologies. The gene was then subcloned into the pet29 b(+) vector from Novagen.
How to cite: FKB was a gift from David Baker (Addgene plasmid # 12499 ; http://n2t.net/addgene:12499 ; RRID:Addgene_12499)
